Addgene plasmid #116321: pHAGE-EPHA2-P768L
Purpose: Lentiviral expression of EPHA2 P768L
Depositing lab: Gordon Mills & Kenneth Scott. Publication: Systematic Functional Annotation of Somatic Mutations in Cancer. Ng PK, Li J, Jeong KJ, Shao S, Chen H, Tsang YH, Sengupta S, Wang Z, Bhavana VH, Tran R, Soewito S, Minussi DC, Moreno D, Kong K, Dogruluk T, Lu H, Gao J, Tokheim C, Zhou DC, Johnson AM, Zeng J, Ip CKM, Ju Z, Wester M, Yu S, Li Y, Vellano CP, Schultz N, Karchin R, Ding L, Lu Y, Cheung LWT, Chen K, Shaw KR, Meric-Bernstam F, Scott KL, Yi S, Sahni N, Liang H, Mills GB. Cancer Cell. 2018 Mar 12;33(3):450-462.e10. doi: 10.1016/j.ccell.2018.01.021. PubMed 29533785.
Backbone
  Vector backbone: pHAGE
  Vector type: Lentiviral
Growth in bacteria
  Bacterial resistance: Ampicillin, 100 μg/mL
  Growth temperature: 37°C
  Growth strain: Stbl3
  Copy number: High Copy
Gene/Insert
  Gene/Insert name: EPHA2
  Species: H. sapiens (human)
  Mutation: P768L
  Entrez Gene: EPHA2 (a.k.a. ARCC2, CTPA, CTPP1, CTRCT6, ECK)
  Cloning method: Gateway Cloning
Terms and licenses: Academic/Nonprofit Terms; Industry Terms: Not Available to Industry
How to cite: pHAGE-EPHA2-P768L was a gift from Gordon Mills & Kenneth Scott (Addgene plasmid # 116321)
