[The description below was written by a language model from this plasmid's Addgene catalogue record and pLannotate feature annotations shown in this document.]
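Description:
pHAGE-EPHA2-P768L is a lentiviral expression plasmid built on the pHAGE backbone and carrying the human EPHA2 open reading frame, which encodes an Eph-family receptor tyrosine kinase, with a proline-to-leucine substitution at residue 768. The insert was introduced by Gateway recombination. According to the catalogue entry, the plasmid is intended for lentiviral expression of this variant, and the associated work is a systematic functional annotation of somatic mutations found in cancer. It is therefore best understood as one member of a mutant ORF collection used to transduce cells and compare variant and wild-type behaviour. In bacteria it is maintained as a high-copy plasmid through a ColE1/pUC-type origin and selected with ampicillin via the β-lactamase gene. A recombination-deficient strain is used for propagation, as is common for LTR-containing vectors.

The annotated sequence record is only about 4 kb and does not appear to represent the complete construct. It covers the bacterial origin, AmpR and its promoter, and the HIV-1-derived elements: a truncated 5' LTR, the Ψ packaging signal with a short gag fragment, and a self-inactivating ΔU3 3' LTR. Fragments of nef, an SV40 poly(A) signal, an SV40 origin and lac regulatory sequences are also annotated. Only a small WPRE fragment is detected, lying almost directly next to the gag fragment. No EPHA2 coding sequence, internal promoter, Gateway att sites or mammalian selection marker is annotated. The region between the packaging signal and WPRE that should hold the expression cassette is thus missing or collapsed in this assembly. As a result, the record does not state which promoter drives EPHA2, or whether any tag or selectable marker is present.
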