Features (pLannotate 1.2.2; 17 found; start..end, strand, type, name):
    202..790     -  rep_origin     ori: high-copy-number ColE1/pMB1/pBR322/pUC origin of replication
    961..1821    -  CDS            AmpR: β-lactamase; bla; confers resistance to ampicillin, carbenicillin, and related antibiotics
   1822..1926    -  promoter       AmpR promoter: bla
   2131..2364    -  LTR            3' LTR (ΔU3): self-inactivating 3' long terminal repeat (LTR) from HIV-1
   2366..2431    -  CDS            nef (fragment): NEF_HV1Z2 - Experimental evidence at protein level: Swiss-Prot protein existence level 1. Extracellular Nef protein targets CD4(+) T-lymphocytes for apoptosis by interacting with CXCR4 surface receptors. From Human immunodeficiency virus type 1 group M subtype D (isolate Z2/CDC-Z34) (HIV-1).
   2439..2548    -  misc_feature   WPRE (fragment): woodchuck hepatitis virus posttranscriptional regulatory element
   2550..2600    -  CDS            gag (fragment): GAG_HV1H2 - Experimental evidence at protein level: Swiss-Prot protein existence level 1. [p6-gag]: Plays a role in budding of the assembled particle by interacting with the host class E VPS proteins TSG101 and PDCD6IP/AIP1. From Human immunodeficiency virus type 1 group M subtype B (isolate HXB2) (HIV-1).
   2628..2753    -  misc_feature   HIV-1 Ψ: packaging signal of human immunodeficiency virus type 1
   2800..3057    -  LTR            5' LTR (truncated): truncated 5' long terminal repeat (LTR) from HIV-1
   3105..3434    -  CDS            nef (fragment): NEF_HV1BR - Experimental evidence at protein level: Swiss-Prot protein existence level 1. Extracellular Nef protein targets CD4(+) T-lymphocytes for apoptosis by interacting with CXCR4 surface receptors (PubMed:14990729). From Human immunodeficiency virus type 1 group M subtype B (isolate BRU/LAI) (HIV-1).
   3601..3684    -  polyA_signal   SV40 poly(A) signal (fragment): SV40 polyadenylation signal
   3718..3734    -  protein_bind   lac operator: The lac repressor binds to the lac operator to inhibit transcription in E. coli. This inhibition can be relieved by adding lactose or isopropyl-β-D-thiogalactopyranoside (IPTG). lac repressor encoded by lacI
   3742..3772    -  promoter       lac promoter: promoter for the E. coli lac operon
   3787..3808    -  protein_bind   CAP binding site: CAP binding activates transcription in the presence of cAMP. E. coli catabolite activator protein
   3821..3858    -  CDS            lacI (fragment): lac repressor; lacI; The lac repressor binds to the lac operator to inhibit transcription in E. coli. This inhibition can be relieved by adding lactose or isopropyl-β-D-thiogalactopyranoside (IPTG).
   3883..3976    -  rep_origin     SV40 ori (fragment): SV40 origin of replication
   3982..19      -  CDS            lacI (fragment) (across the origin): lac repressor; lacI; The lac repressor binds to the lac operator to inhibit transcription in E. coli. This inhibition can be relieved by adding lactose or isopropyl-β-D-thiogalactopyranoside (IPTG).
>Addgene plasmid #116321 | pHAGE-EPHA2-P768L | addgene full sequence | sequence record 252580 | Addgene NGS Result
CGGTTTGCGTATTGGGCGCTCTTCCGCTTCCTCGCTCACTGACTCGCTGCGCTCGGTCGTTCGGCTGCGG
CGAGCGGTATCAGCTCACTCAAAGGCGGTAATACGGTTATCCACAGAATCAGGGGATAACGCAGGAAAGA
ACATGTGAGCAAAAGGCCAGCAAAAGGCCAGGAACCGTAAAAAGGCCGCGTTGCTGGCGTTTTTCCATAG
GCTCCGCCCCCCTGACGAGCATCACAAAAATCGACGCTCAAGTCAGAGGTGGCGAAACCCGACAGGACTA
TAAAGATACCAGGCGTTTCCCCCTGGAAGCTCCCTCGTGCGCTCTCCTGTTCCGACCCTGCCGCTTACCG
GATACCTGTCCGCCTTTCTCCCTTCGGGAAGCGTGGCGCTTTCTCATAGCTCACGCTGTAGGTATCTCAG
TTCGGTGTAGGTCGTTCGCTCCAAGCTGGGCTGTGTGCACGAACCCCCCGTTCAGCCCGACCGCTGCGCC
TTATCCGGTAACTATCGTCTTGAGTCCAACCCGGTAAGACACGACTTATCGCCACTGGCAGCAGCCACTG
GTAACAGGATTAGCAGAGCGAGGTATGTAGGCGGTGCTACAGAGTTCTTGAAGTGGTGGCCTAACTACGG
CTACACTAGAAGAACAGTATTTGGTATCTGCGCTCTGCTGAAGCCAGTTACCTTCGGAAAAAGAGTTGGT
AGCTCTTGATCCGGCAAACAAACCACCGCTGGTAGCGGTGGTTTTTTTGTTTGCAAGCAGCAGATTACGC
GCAGAAAAAAAGGATCTCAAGAAGATCCTTTGATCTTTTCTACGGGGTCTGACGCTCAGTGGAACGAAAA
CTCACGTTAAGGGATTTTGGTCATGAGATTATCAAAAAGGATCTTCACCTAGATCCTTTTAAATTAAAAA
TGAAGTTTTAAATCAATCTAAAGTATATATGAGTAAACTTGGTCTGACAGTTACCAATGCTTAATCAGTG
AGGCACCTATCTCAGCGATCTGTCTATTTCGTTCATCCATAGTTGCCTGACTCCCCGTCGTGTAGATAAC
TACGATACGGGAGGGCTTACCATCTGGCCCCAGTGCTGCAATGATACCGCGAGACCCACGCTCACCGGCT
CCAGATTTATCAGCAATAAACCAGCCAGCCGGAAGGGCCGAGCGCAGAAGTGGTCCTGCAACTTTATCCG
CCTCCATCCAGTCTATTAATTGTTGCCGGGAAGCTAGAGTAAGTAGTTCGCCAGTTAATAGTTTGCGCAA
CGTTGTTGCCATTGCTACAGGCATCGTGGTGTCACGCTCGTCGTTTGGTATGGCTTCATTCAGCTCCGGT
TCCCAACGATCAAGGCGAGTTACATGATCCCCCATGTTGTGCAAAAAAGCGGTTAGCTCCTTCGGTCCTC
CGATCGTTGTCAGAAGTAAGTTGGCCGCAGTGTTATCACTCATGGTTATGGCAGCACTGCATAATTCTCT
TACTGTCATGCCATCCGTAAGATGCTTTTCTGTGACTGGTGAGTACTCAACCAAGTCATTCTGAGAATAG
TGTATGCGGCGACCGAGTTGCTCTTGCCCGGCGTCAACACGGGATAATACCGCGCCACATAGCAGAACTT
TAAAAGTGCTCATCATTGGAAAACGTTCTTCGGGGCGAAAACTCTCAAGGATCTTACCGCTGTTGAGATC
CAGTTCGATGTAACCCACTCGTGCACCCAACTGATCTTCAGCATCTTTTACTTTCACCAGCGTTTCTGGG
TGAGCAAAAACAGGAAGGCAAAATGCCGCAAAAAAGGGAATAAGGGCGACACGGAAATGTTGAATACTCA
TACTCTTCCTTTTTCAATATTATTGAAGCATTTATCAGGGTTATTGTCTCATGAGCGGATACATATTTGA
ATGTATTTAGAAAAATAAACAAATAGGGGTTCCGCGCACATTTCCCCGAAAAGTGCCACCTGACGTCTAA
GAAACCATTATTATCATGACATTAACCTATAAAAATAGGCGTATCACGAGGCCCTTTCGTCTTCAAGAAT
GATCTAGCCCTTTCCTTAATTAACCCGGGCCTCTCACTCTCTGATATTCATTTCTTTGCAAGTTATAAAT
ACTGAATAATAAGATGACATGAACTACTACTGCTAGAGATTTTCCACACTGACTAAAAGGGTCTGAGGGA
TCTCTAGTTACCAGAGTCACACAACAGACGGGCACACACTACTTGAAGCACTCAAGGCAAGCTTTATTGA
GGCTTAAGCAGTGGGTTCCCTAGTTAGCCAGAGAGCTCCCAGGCTCAGATCTGGTCTAACCAGAGAGACC
CAGTACAAGCAAAAAGCAGATCTTGTCTTCGTTGGGAGTGAATTAGCCCTTCCAGTCCCCCCTTTTCTTT
TAAAAAGTGGCTAAGATCTACAGCTGCCTTGTAAGTCATTGGTCTTAAAGGATCTCAGGCGGGGAGGCGG
CCCAAAGGGAGATCCGACTCGTCTGAGGGCGAAGGCGAAGACGCGGAAGAGGCCGCAGAGCCGGCAGCAG
GCCGCGGGAAGGAAGGTCCGCTGGATTGTTAATTTATATTTTTTCTTTCCCCCTGGCCTTAACCGAATTT
TTTCCCATCGCGATCTAATTCTCCCCCGCTTAATACTGACGCTCTCGCACCCATCTCTCTCCTTCTAGCC
TCCGCTAGTCAAAATTTTTGGCGTACTCACCAGTCGCCGCCCCTCGCCTCTTGCCGTGCGCGCTTCAGCA
AGCCGAGTCCTGCGTCGAGAGAGCTCCTCTGGTTTCCCTTTCGCTTTCAAGTCCCTGTTCGGGCGCCACT
GCTAGAGATTTTCCACACTGACTAAAAGGGTCTGAGGGATCTCTAGTTACCAGAGTCACACAACAGACGG
GCACACACTACTTGAAGCACTCAAGGCAAGCTTTATTGAGGCTTAAGCAGTGGGTTCCCTAGTTAGCCAG
AGAGCTCCCAGGCTCAGATCTGGTCTAACCAGAGAGACCCAGTACAGGCAAAAAGCAGCTGCTTATATGC
AGGATCTGAGGGCTCGCCACTCCCCAGTCCCGCCCAGGCCACGCCTCCCTGGAAAGTCCCCAGCGGAAAG
TCCCTTGTAGCAAGCTCGATATCAGCAGTTCTTGAAGTACTCCGGATGCAGCTCTCGGGCCACGTGATGA
AATGCTAGGCGGCTGTCAAACCTCCACTCTAACACTTCTCTCTCCGGGTCATCCATCCCATGCAGGCTCA
CAGGGTGTAACAAGCTGGTGTTCTCTCCTTTATTGGCCTCTTCTACCTTATCTGGCTCAACTGGTACTAG
CTTGTAGCACCATCCAAAGGTCAGTGGATATCTGACCCCTGGCCCTGGTGTGTAGTTCTGCTAATCAGGG
AAGTAGCCTTGTGTGTGGTAGATCCACAGATCAAGGATATCTTGTCTTCTTTGGGAGTGAATTAGCCCTT
CCAACTACTAAGTTTGTAGTACATATTTAACAAATACAATTTCTTTAAAATGAAAATAATTCAGAGGAAT
CACAGGTTTAGAGTAAATGAAACCACAGGTAATTGGCAGTGGTAATAGGGTATGGGGTGGGAAGTTTGGG
ATGATTTTGGTTAGCTTGAGTTATCCAGTTGATCCAGACATGATAAGATACATTGATGAGTTTGGACAAA
CCACAACTAGAATGCAGTGAAAAAAATGCTTTATTTGTGAAATTCGTAATCATGTCATAGCTGTTTCCTG
TGTGAAATTGTTATCCGCTCACAATTCCACACAACATACGAGCCGGAAGCATAAAGTGTAAAGCCTGGGG
TGCCTAATGAGTGAGCTAACTCACATTAATTGCGTTGCGCTCACTGCCCGCTTTCCAGTCGGGAAACCTG
TCGTGCCACGGGGAGCTTTTTGCAAAAGCCTAGGCCTCCAAAAAAGCCTCCTCACTACTTCTGGAATAGC
TCAGAGGCCGAGGCGGCCTCGGCCTCTGCATAAATAAAAAAAATTAGTCAGCCATGAGCTTGCTGCATTA
ATGAATCGGCCAACGCGCGGGGAGAGG
