>Addgene plasmid #116321 | pHAGE-EPHA2-P768L | depositor partial sequence | sequence record 219195 | insert
ATGGAGCTCCAGGCAGCCCGCGCCTGCTTCGCCCTGCTGTGGGGCTGTGCGCTGGCCGCGGCCGCGGCGG
CGCAGGGCAAGGAAGTGGTACTGCTGGACTTTGCTGCAGCTGGAGGGGAGCTCGGCTGGCTCACACACCC
GTATGGCAAAGGGTGGGACCTGATGCAGAACATCATGAATGACATGCCGATCTACATGTACTCCGTGTGC
AACGTGATGTCTGGCGACCAGGACAACTGGCTCCGCACCAACTGGGTGTACCGAGGAGAGGCTGAGCGTA
TCTTCATTGAGCTCAAGTTTACTGTACGTGACTGCAACAGCTTCCCTGGTGGCGCCAGCTCCTGCAAGGA
GACTTTCAACCTCTACTATGCCGAGTCGGACCTGGACTACGGCACCAACTTCCAGAAGCGCCTGTTCACC
AAGATTGACACCATTGCGCCCGATGAGATCACCGTCAGCAGCGACTTCGAGGCACGCCACGTGAAGCTGA
ACGTGGAGGAGCGCTCCGTGGGGCCGCTCACCCGCAAAGGCTTCTACCTGGCCTTCCAGGATATCGGTGC
CTGTGTGGCGCTGCTCTCCGTCCGTGTCTACTACAAGAAGTGCCCCGAGCTGCTGCAGGGCCTGGCCCAC
TTCCCTGAGACCATCGCCGGCTCTGATGCACCTTCCCTGGCCACTGTGGCCGGCACCTGTGTGGACCATG
CCGTGGTGCCACCGGGGGGTGAAGAGCCCCGTATGCACTGTGCAGTGGATGGCGAGTGGCTGGTGCCCAT
TGGGCAGTGCCTGTGCCAGGCAGGCTACGAGAAGGTGGAGGATGCCTGCCAGGCCTGCTCGCCTGGATTT
TTTAAGTTTGAGGCATCTGAGAGCCCCTGCTTGGAGTGCCCTGAGCACACGCTGCCATCCCCTGAGGGTG
CCACCTCCTGCGAGTGTGAGGAAGGCTTCTTCCGGGCACCTCAGGACCCAGCGTCGATGCCTTGCACACG
ACCCCCCTCCGCCCCACACTACCTCACAGCCGTGGGCATGGGTGCCAAGGTGGAGCTGCGCTGGACGCCC
CCTCAGGACAGCGGGGGCCGCGAGGACATTGTCTACAGCGTCACCTGCGAACAGTGCTGGCCCGAGTCTG
GGGAATGCGGGCCGTGTGAGGCCAGTGTGCGCTACTCGGAGCCTCCTCACGGACTGACCCGCACCAGTGT
GACAGTGAGCGACCTGGAGCCCCACATGAACTACACCTTCACCGTGGAGGCCCGCAATGGCGTCTCAGGC
CTGGTAACCAGCCGCAGCTTCCGTACTGCCAGTGTCAGCATCAACCAGACAGAGCCCCCCAAGGTGAGGC
TGGAGGGCCGCAGCACCACCTCGCTTAGCGTCTCCTGGAGCATCCCCCCGCCGCAGCAGAGCCGAGTGTG
GAAGTACGAGGTCACTTACCGCAAGAAGGGAGACTCCAACAGCTACAATGTGCGCCGCACCGAGGGTTTC
TCCGTGACCCTGGACGACCTGGCCCCAGACACCACCTACCTGGTCCAGGTGCAGGCACTGACGCAGGAGG
GCCAGGGGGCCGGCAGCAAGGTGCACGAATTCCAGACGCTGTCCCCGGAGGGATCTGGCAACTTGGCGGT
GATTGGCGGCGTGGCTGTCGGTGTGGTCCTGCTTCTGGTGCTGGCAGGAGTTGGCTTCTTTATCCACCGC
AGGAGGAAGAACCAGCGTGCCCGCCAGTCCCCGGAGGACGTTTACTTCTCCAAGTCAGAACAACTGAAGC
CCCTGAAGACATACGTGGACCCCCACACATATGAGGACCCCAACCAGGCTGTGTTGAAGTTCACTACCGA
GATCCATCCATCCTGTGTCACTCGGCAGAAGGTGATCGGAGCAGGAGAGTTTGGGGAGGTGTACAAGGGC
ATGCTGAAGACATCCTCGGGGAAGAAGGAGGTGCCGGTGGCCATCAAGACGCTGAAAGCCGGCTACACAG
AGAAGCAGCGAGTGGACTTCCTCGGCGAGGCCGGCATCATGGGCCAGTTCAGCCACCACAACATCATCCG
CCTAGAGGGCGTCATCTCCAAATACAAGCCCATGATGATCATCACTGAGTACATGGAGAATGGGGCCCTG
GACAAGTTCCTTCGGGAGAAGGATGGCGAGTTCAGCGTGCTGCAGCTGGTGGGCATGCTGCGGGGCATCG
CAGCTGGCATGAAGTACCTGGCCAACATGAACTATGTGCACCGTGACCTGGCTGCCCGCAACATCCTCGT
CAACAGCAACCTGGTCTGCAAGGTGTCTGACTTTGGCCTGTCCCGCGTGCTGGAGGACGACCTCGAGGCC
ACCTACACCACCAGTGGCGGCAAGATCCCCATCCGCTGGACCGCCCCGGAGGCCATTTCCTACCGGAAGT
TCACCTCTGCCAGCGACGTGTGGAGCTTTGGCATTGTCATGTGGGAGGTGATGACCTATGGCGAGCGGCC
CTACTGGGAGTTGTCCAACCACGAGGTGATGAAAGCCATCAATGATGGCTTCCGGCTCCCCACACCCATG
GACTGCCCCTCCGCCATCTACCAGCTCATGATGCAGTGCTGGCAGCAGGAGCGTGCCCGCCGCCCCAAGT
TCGCTGACATCGTCAGCATCCTGGACAAGCTCATTCGTGCCCCTGACTCCCTCAAGACCCTGGCTGACTT
TGACCCCCGCGTGTCTATCCGGCTCCCCAGCACGAGCGGCTCGGAGGGGGTGCCCTTCCGCACGGTGTCC
GAGTGGCTGGAGTCCATCAAGATGCAGCAGTATACGGAGCACTTCATGGCGGCCGGCTACACTGCCATCG
AGAAGGTGGTGCAGATGACCAACGACGACATCAAGAGGATTGGGGTGCGGCTGCCCGGCCACCAGAAGCG
CATCGCCTACAGCCTGCTGGGACTCAAGGACCAGGTGAACACTGTGGGGATCCCCATCTGA
